>Addgene plasmid #91372 | pHH0103_PACSIN1-1/1 | addgene full sequence | sequence record 192238 | Addgene NGS Result
AAAAATAGGCGTATCACGAGGCCCTTTCGTCTTCAAGAATTCCCGACACCATCGAATGGTGCAAAACCTT
TCGCGGTATGGCATGATAGCGCCCGGAAGAGAGTCAATTCAGGGTGGTGAATGTGAAACCAGTAACGTTA
TACGATGTCGCAGAGTATGCCGGTGTCTCTTATCAGACCGTTTCCCGCGTGGTGAACCAGGCCAGCCACG
TTTCTGCGAAAACGCGGGAAAAAGTGGAAGCGGCGATGGCGGAGCTGAATTACATTCCCAACCGCGTGGC
ACAACAACTGGCGGGCAAACAGTCGTTGCTGATTGGCGTTGCCACCTCCAGTCTGGCCCTGCACGCGCCG
TCGCAAATTGTCGCGGCGATTAAATCTCGCGCCGATCAACTGGGTGCCAGCGTGGTGGTGTCGATGGTAG
AACGAAGCGGCGTCGAAGCCTGTAAAGCGGCGGTGCACAATCTTCTCGCGCAACGCGTCAGTGGGCTGAT
CATTAACTATCCGCTGGATGACCAGGATGCCATTGCTGTGGAAGCTGCCTGCACTAATGTTCCGGCGTTA
TTTCTTGATGTCTCTGACCAGACACCCATCAACAGTATTATTTTCTCCCATGAAGACGGTACGCGACTGG
GCGTGGAGCATCTGGTCGCATTGGGTCACCAGCAAATCGCGCTGTTAGCGGGCCCATTAAGTTCTGTCTC
GGCGCGTCTGCGTCTGGCTGGCTGGCATAAATATCTCACTCGCAATCAAATTCAGCCGATAGCGGAACGG
GAAGGCGACTGGAGTGCCATGTCCGGTTTTCAACAAACCATGCAAATGCTGAATGAGGGCATCGTTCCCA
CTGCGATGCTGGTTGCCAACGATCAGATGGCGCTGGGCGCAATGCGCGCCATTACCGAGTCCGGGCTGCG
CGTTGGTGCGGATATCTCGGTAGTGGGATACGACGATACCGAAGACAGCTCATGTTATATCCCGCCGTTA
ACCACCATCAAACAGGATTTTCGCCTGCTGGGGCAAACCAGCGTGGACCGCTTGCTGCAACTCTCTCAGG
GCCAGGCGGTGAAGGGCAATCAGCTGTTGCCCGTCTCACTGGTGAAAAGAAAAACCACCCTGGCGCCCAA
TACGCAAACCGCCTCTCCCCGCGCGTTGGCCGATTCATTAATGCAGCTGGCACGACAGGTTTCCCGACTG
GAAAGCGGGCAGTGAGCGCAACGCAATTAATGTAAGTTAGCTCACTCATTAGGCACAATTCTCATGTTTG
ACAGCTTATCATCGACTGCACGGTGCACCAATGCTTCTGGCGTCAGGCAGCCATCGGAAGCTGTGGTATG
GCTGTGCAGGTCGTAAATCACTGCATAATTCGTGTCGCTCAAGGCGCACTCCCGTTCTGGATAATGTTTT
TTGCGCCGACATCATAACGGTTCTGGCAAATATTCTGAAATGAGCTGTTGACAATTAATCATCGGCTCGT
ATAATGTGTGGAATTGTGAGCGGATAACAATTTCACACAGGAAACAGCCAGTCCGTTTAGGTGTTTTCAC
GAGCACTTCACCAACAAGGACCATAGATTATGAAAATCGAAGAACACCATCACCATCACCATTCCAGCGG
TAAGCTTATGTCCCCTATACTAGGTTATTGGAAAATTAAGGGCCTTGTGCAACCCACTCGACTTCTTTTG
GAATATCTTGAAGAAAAATATGAAGAGCATTTGTATGAGCGCGATGAAGGTGATAAATGGCGAAACAAAA
AGTTTGAATTGGGTTTGGAGTTTCCCAATCTTCCTTATTATATTGATGGTGATGTTAAATTAACACAGTC
TATGGCCATCATACGTTATATAGCTGACAAGCACAACATGTTGGGTGGTTGTCCAAAAGAGCGTGCAGAG
ATTTCAATGCTTGAAGGAGCGGTTTTGGATATTAGATACGGTGTTTCGAGAATTGCATATAGTAAAGACT
TTGAAACTCTCAAAGTTGATTTTCTTAGCAAGCTACCTGAAATGCTGAAAATGTTCGAAGATCGTTTATG
TCATAAAACATATTTAAATGGTGATCATGTAACCCATCCTGACTTCATGTTGTATGACGCTCTTGATGTT
GTTTTATACATGGACCCAATGTGCCTGGATGCGTTCCCAAAATTAGTTTGTTTTAAAAAACGTATTGAAG
CTATCCCACAAATTGATAAGTACTTGAAATCCAGCAAGTATATAGCATGGCCTTTGCAGGGCTGGCAAGC
CACGTTTGGTGGTGGCGACCATCCTCCAAAATCGGATCTGGAAGTTCTGTTCCAGGGGCCCCTGTCCAGC
GGTCTGGTTCCGCGTGGTTCCGGTACCGCGGCCCAGCCGGCCATGGCCCAGGGCGCGCTGGTTCGTGTTC
GTGCCCTGTATGATTACGATGGTCAGGAACAGGATGAACTGTCTTTCAAAGCCGGTGATGAACTGACCAA
ACTGGGTGAAGAAGATGAACAAGGTTGGTGTCGTGGTCGTCTGGATTCTGGTCAACTCGGTCTCTATCCA
GCCAACTACGTCGAAGCCATTGCGGCCGCATA
[142 nt withheld, positions 2553-2694]
C
[98 nt withheld, positions 2696-2793]
AGTTTGTACTGGTGACGAAACTCAGTGTCTAGCTAGAGTGGC
[149 nt withheld, positions 2836-2984]
T
[41 nt withheld, positions 2986-3026]
T
[62 nt withheld, positions 3028-3089]
A
[35 nt withheld, positions 3091-3125]
CCTCCCTCAATCGGTTGAATGTCGCCCTTTTGTCTTTGGCGCTGGTAAACCATATGAA
[86 nt withheld, positions 3184-3269]
T
[54 nt withheld, positions 3271-3324]
CTAGCGCCGCCCTATACCTTGTCTGCCTCCCCGCGTTGCGTCGCGGTGCATGGAGCCGGGCCACCTCGAC
CTGAATGGAAGCCGGCGGCACCTCGCTAACGGATTCACCACTCCAAGAATTGGAGCCAATCAATTCTTGC
GGAGAACTGTGAATGCGCAAACCAACCCTTGGCAGAACATATCCATCGCGTCCGCCATCTCCAGCAGCCG
CACGCGGCGCATCTCGGGCAGCGTTGGGTCCTGGCCACGGGTGCGCATGATCGTGCTCCTGTCGTTGAGG
ACCCGGCTAGGCTGGCGGGGTTGCCTTACTGGTTAGCAGAATGAATCACCGATACGCGAGCGAACGTGAA
GCGACTGCTGCTGCAAAACGTCTGCGACCTGAGCAACAACATGAATGGTCTTCGGTTTCCGTGTTTCGTA
AAGTCTGGAAACGCGGAAGTCAGCGCCCTGCACCATTATGTTCCGGATCTGCATCGCAGGATGCTGCTGG
CTACCCTGTGGAACACCTACATCTGTATTAACGAAGCGCTGGCATTGACCCTGAGTGATTTTTCTCTGGT
CCCGCCGCATCCATACCGCCAGTTGTTTACCCTCACAACGTTCCAGTAACCGGGCATGTTCATCATCAGT
AACCCGTATCGTGAGCATCCTCTCTCGTTTCATCGGTATCATTACCCCCATGAACAGAAATCCCCCTTAC
ACGGAGGCATCAGTGACCAAACAGGAAAAAACCGCCCTTAACATGGCCCGCTTTATCAGAAGCCAGACAT
TAACGCTTCTGGAGAAACTCAACGAGCTGGACGCGGATGAACAGGCAGACATCTGTGAATCGCTTCACGA
CCACGCTGATGAGCTTTACCGCAGGATCCGCGAAATTGTAAGCGTTAATATTTTGTTAAAATTCGCGTTA
AATTTTTGTTAAATCAGCTCATTTTTTAACCAATAGGCCGAAATCGGCAAAATCCCTTATAAATCAAAAG
AATAGACCGAGATAGGGT
[37 nt withheld, positions 4323-4359]
AAAGAACGTGGACTCCAACGTCAAAGG
[49 nt withheld, positions 4387-4435]
T
[91 nt withheld, positions 4437-4527]
G
[124 nt withheld, positions 4529-4652]
CGCGGATCCTGCCTCGCGCGTTTCGGTGATGACGGTGAAAACCTCTGACACATGCAGCTCCCGGAGACGG
TCACAGCTTGTCTGTAAGCGGATGCCGGGAGCAGACAAGCCCGTCAGGGCGCGTCAGCGGGTGTTGGCGG
GTGTCGGGGCGCAGCCATGACCCAGTCACGTAGCGATAGCGGAGTGTATACTGGCTTAACTATGCGGCAT
CAGAGCAGATTGTACTGAGAGTGCACCATATGCGGTGTGAAATACCGCACAGATGCGTAAGGAGAAAATA
CCGCATCAGGCGCTCTTCCGCTTCCTCGCTCACTGACTCGCTGCGCTCGGTCGTTCGGCTGCGGCGAGCG
GTATCAGCTCACTCAAAGGCGGTAATACGGTTATCCACAGAATCAGGGGATAACGCAGGAAAGAACATGT
GAGCAAAAGGCCAGCAAAAGGCCAGGAACCGTAAAAAGGCCGCGTTGCTGGCGTTTTTCCATAGGCTCCG
CCCCCCTGACGAGCATCACAAAAATCGACGCTCAAGTCAGAGGTGGCGAAACCCGACAGGACTATAAAGA
TACCAGGGTTTCCCCCTGGAAGCTCCCTCGTGCGCTCTCCTGTTCCGACCCTGCCGCTTACCGGATACCT
GTCCGCCTTTCTCCCTTCGGGAAGCGTGGCGCTTTCTCATAGCTCACGCTGTAGGTATCTCAGTTCGGTG
TAGGTCGTTCGCTCCAAGCTGGGCTGTGTGCACGAACCCCCCGTTCAGCCCGACCGCTGCGCCTTATCCG
GTAACTATCGTCTTGAGTCCAACCCGGTAAGACACGACTTATCGCCACTGGCAGCAGCCACTGGTAACAG
GATTAGCAGAGCGAGGTATGTAGGCGGTGCTACAGAGTTCTTGAAGTGGTGGCCTAACTACGGCTACACT
AGAAGGACAGTATTTGGTATCTGCGCTCTGCTGAAGCCAGTTACCTTCGGAAAAAGAGTTGGTAGCTCTT
GATCCGGCAAACAAACCACCGCTGGTAGCGGTGGTTTTTTTGTTTGCAAGCAGCAGATTACGCGCAGAAA
AAAAGGATCTCAAGAAGATCCTTTGATCTTTTCTACGGGGTCTGACGCTCAGTGGAACGAAAACTCACGT
TAAGGGATTTTGGTCATGAGATTATCAAAAAGGATCTTCACCTAGATCCTTTTAAATTAAAAATGAAGTT
TTAAATCAATCTAAAGTATATATGAGTAAACTTGGTCTGACAGTTACCAATGCTTAATCAGTGAGGCACC
TATCTCAGCGATCTGTCTATTTCGTTCATCCATAGTTGCCTGACTCCCCGTCGTGTAGATAACTACGATA
CGGGAGGGCTTACCATCTGGCCCCAGTGCTGCAATGATACCGCGAGACCCACGCTCACCGGCTCCAGATT
TATCAGCAATAAACCAGCCAGCCGGAAGGGCCGAGCGCAGAAGTGGTCCTGCAACTTTATCCGCCTCCAT
CCAGTCTATTAATTGTTGCCGGGAAGCTAGAGTAAGTAGTTCGCCAGTTAATAGTTTGCGCAACGTTGTT
GCCATTGCTGCAGGCATCGTGGTGTCACGCTCGTCGTTTGGTATGGCTTCATTCAGCTCCGGTTCCCAAC
GATCAAGGCGAGTTACATGATCCCCCATATTGTGCAAAAAAGCGGTTAGCTCCTTCGGTCCTCCGATCGT
TGTCAGAAGTAAGTTGGCCGCAGTGTTATCACTCATGGTTATGGCAGCACTGCATAATTCTCTTACTGTC
ATGCCATCCGTAAGATGCTTTTCTGTGACTGGTGAGTACTCAACCAAGTCATTCTGAGAATAGTGTATGC
GGCGACCGAGTTGCTCTTGCCCGGCGTCAACACGGGATAATACCGCGCCACATAGCAGAACTTTAAAAGT
GCTCATCATTGGAAAACGTTCTTCGGGGCGAAAACTCTCAAGGATCTTACCGCTGTTGAGATCCAGTTCG
ATGTAACCCACTCGTGCACCCAACTGATCTTCAGCATCTTTTACTTTCACCAGCGTTTCTGGGTGAGCAA
AAACAGGAAGGCAAAATGCCGCAAAAAAGGGAATAAGGGCGACACGGAAATGTTGAATACTCATACTCTT
CCTTTTTCAATATTATTGAAGCATTTATCAGGGTTATTGTCTCATGAGCGGATACATATTTGAATGTATT
TAGAAAAATAAACAAATAGGGGTTCCGCGCACATTTCCCCGAAAAGTGCCACCTGACGTCTAAGAAACCA
TTATTATCATGACATTAACCTAT
Features (pLannotate 1.2.2; 21 found; start..end, strand, type, name):
     45..122     +  promoter       lacIq promoter: lacI (mutant); In the lacIq allele, a single base change in the promoter boosts expression of the lacI gene about 10-fold.
    123..1205    +  CDS            lacI: lac repressor; lacI; The lac repressor binds to the lac operator to inhibit transcription in E. coli. This inhibition can be relieved by adding lactose or isopropyl-β-D-thiogalactopyranoside (IPTG).
   1218..1239    +  protein_bind   CAP binding site: CAP binding activates transcription in the presence of cAMP. E. coli catabolite activator protein
   1258..1275    +  promoter       tet promoter (fragment): E. coli promoter for tetracycline efflux protein gene
   1448..1476    +  promoter       tac promoter: strong E. coli promoter; hybrid between the trp and lac UV5 promoters
   1484..1500    +  protein_bind   lac operator: The lac repressor binds to the lac operator to inhibit transcription in E. coli. This inhibition can be relieved by adding lactose or isopropyl-β-D-thiogalactopyranoside (IPTG). lac repressor encoded by lacI
   1585..1602    +  CDS            6xHis: 6xHis affinity tag
   1618..2271    +  CDS            GST26_SCHJA: Experimental evidence at protein level: Swiss-Prot protein existence level 1. GST isoenzymes appear to play a central role in the parasite detoxification system. Other functions are also suspected including a role in increasing the solubility of haematin in the parasite gut. From Schistosoma japonicum (Blood fluke).
   2371..2541    +  CDS            Pacsin1 (fragment): PACN1_MOUSE - Also known as Pacsin. Experimental evidence at protein level: Swiss-Prot protein existence level 1. Binds to membranes via its F-BAR domain and mediates membrane tubulation. Plays a role in the reorganization of the microtubule cytoskeleton via its interaction with MAPT; this decreases microtubule stability and inhibits MAPT-induced microtubule polymerization. Plays a role in cellular transport processes by recruiting DNM1, DNM2 and DNM3 to membranes. Plays a role in the reorganization of the actin cytoskeleton and in neuron morphogenesis via its interaction with COBL and WASL, a
   2557..2604    +  terminator     fd terminator (sequence withheld): central terminator from bacteriophage fd (Otsuka and Kunisawa, 1982)
   2609..2821    +  CDS            M13 gene III (fragment) (sequence partly withheld): pIII; III; minor coat protein
   2836..3306    +  CDS            M13 gene III (fragment) (sequence partly withheld): pIII; III; minor coat protein
   3328..3398    +  CDS            TcR (fragment): tetracycline efflux protein; tet; confers resistance to tetracycline
   3640..4020    -  CDS            YPB1_ECOLX: Protein predicted: Swiss-Prot protein existence level 4. From Escherichia coli.
   4037..4188    +  CDS            rop (fragment): Rop protein, which maintains plasmids at low copy number; rop
   4224..4652    -  rep_origin     f1 ori (sequence partly withheld): f1 bacteriophage origin of replication; arrow indicates direction of (+) strand synthesis
   4661..4700    +  CDS            rop (fragment): Rop protein, which maintains plasmids at low copy number; rop
   4802..4942    +  misc_feature   bom: basis of mobility region from pBR322
   5128..5715    -  rep_origin     ori: high-copy-number ColE1/pMB1/pBR322/pUC origin of replication
   5889..6746    -  CDS            bla: BLAT_ECOLX - Experimental evidence at protein level: Swiss-Prot protein existence level 1. TEM-type are the most prevalent beta-lactamases in enterobacteria; they hydrolyze the beta-lactam bond in susceptible beta-lactam antibiotics, thus conferring resistance to penicillins and cephalosporins. TEM-3 and TEM-4 are capable of hydrolyzing cefotaxime and ceftazidime. TEM-5 is capable of hydrolyzing ceftazidime. TEM-6 is capable of hydrolyzing ceftazidime and aztreonam. TEM-8/CAZ-2, TEM- 16/CAZ-7 and TEM-24/CAZ-6 are markedly active against ceftazidime. IRT- 4 shows resistance to beta-lactamase in
   6747..6851    -  promoter       AmpR promoter: bla
