[The description below was written by a language model from this plasmid's Addgene catalogue record and pLannotate feature annotations shown in this document.]
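Description:
pHH0103_PACSIN1-1/1 is a bacterial expression plasmid of about 6.9 kb, built on the pHH0103 backbone, for producing and purifying the SH3 domain of human PACSIN1 (also known as SDPI) in E. coli. It carries a pBR322/ColE1-type origin with the bom mobility region and is selected with ampicillin through the TEM beta-lactamase gene (bla) and its own promoter. The catalogue lists it as low copy. The rop gene appears only as two fragments interrupted by an f1 phage origin, which could in principle allow single-stranded DNA production with helper phage.

Expression is driven by the IPTG-inducible tac promoter with a downstream lac operator. A plasmid-borne lacI gene under the enhanced lacIq promoter keeps transcription repressed until induction. The reading frame begins with a 6xHis tag followed by Schistosoma japonicum glutathione S-transferase, and the PACSIN1 segment lies downstream of these as a C-terminal fusion partner. This provides two affinity handles for purification, and GST can also aid solubility. The insert is recorded as 224 bp and was cloned between SfiI and NotI sites. The annotation tool matched its coding portion to the mouse Pacsin1 entry, presumably reflecting high conservation, but the catalogue gives the species as human.

A phage fd terminator follows the insert. Beyond it are fragments of M13 gene III and of the tetracycline resistance gene. These look like remnants of a phage-display phagemid ancestor and are not expected to be part of the expressed protein. The construct belongs to a collection used to survey the binding specificities of the human SH3 domain family.
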