Addgene plasmid #91372: pHH0103_PACSIN1-1/1
Purpose: Protein expression and purification of human SH3 domain construct PACSIN1-1/1
Depositing lab: Sachdev Sidhu. Depositing organization: University of Toronto. Publication: Comprehensive Analysis of the Human SH3 Domain Family Reveals a Wide Variety of Non-canonical Specificities. Teyra J, Huang H, Jain S, Guan X, Dong A, Liu Y, Tempel W, Min J, Tong Y, Kim PM, Bader GD, Sidhu SS. Structure. 2017 Oct 3;25(10):1598-1610.e3. doi: 10.1016/j.str.2017.07.017. Epub 2017 Sep 7. PubMed 28890361.
Backbone
  Vector backbone: pHH0103
  Vector type: Bacterial Expression
Growth in bacteria
  Bacterial resistance: Ampicillin, 100 μg/mL
  Growth temperature: 37°C
  Growth strain: DH5alpha
  Copy number: Low Copy
Gene/Insert
  Gene/Insert name: PACSIN1-1/1
  Species: H. sapiens (human)
  Insert size (bp): 224
  Entrez Gene: PACSIN1 (a.k.a. SDPI)
  Cloning method: Restriction Enzyme; 5′ cloning site Sfi1 (unknown if destroyed); 3′ cloning site Not1 (unknown if destroyed)
Terms and licenses: Academic/Nonprofit Terms; Industry Terms: Not Available to Industry
How to cite: pHH0103_PACSIN1-1/1 was a gift from Sachdev Sidhu (Addgene plasmid # 91372 ; http://n2t.net/addgene:91372 ; RRID:Addgene_91372)
