>Addgene plasmid #91372 | pHH0103_PACSIN1-1/1 | depositor partial sequence | sequence record 175860 | insert sequence
GGTACCGAATTCGGATCCGCGCGCTGGTTCGTGTTCGTGCCCTGTATGATTACGATGGTCAGGAACAGGA
TGAACTGTCTTTCAAAGCCGGTGATGAACTGACCAAACTGGGTGAAGAAGATGAACAAGGTTGGTGTCGT
GGTCGTCTGGATTCTGGTCAACTCGGTCTCTATCCAGCCAACTACGTCGAAGCCATTGCGGCCGCTAGCT
AAGTCGACGAGCTC
